>Addgene plasmid #160463 | pQE-60NA-mScarlet-2I | addgene full sequence | sequence record 326352 | Addgene NGS Result
CAATATTATTGAAGCATTTATCAGGGTTATTGTCTCATGAGCGGATACATATTTGAATGTATTTAGAAAA
ATAAACAAATAGGGGTTCCGCGCACATTTCCCCGAAAAGTGCCACCTGCTAAGAAACCATTATTATCATG
ACATTAACCTATAAAAATAGGCGTATCACGAGGCCCTTTCGTCTTCACCTCGAGAAATCATAAAAAATTT
ATTTGCTTTGTGAGCGGATAACAATTATAATAGATTCAATTGTGAGCGGATAACAATTTCACACAGAATT
CATTAAAGAGGAGAAATTAACCATGGATAGCACTGAGGCAGTGATCAAGGAGTTCATGCGGTTCAAGGTG
CACATGGAGGGCTCCATGAACGGCCACGAGTTCGAGATCGAGGGCGAGGGCGAGGGCCGCCCCTACGAGG
GCACCCAGACCGCCAAGCTGAAGGTGACCAAGGGTGGCCCCCTGCCCTTCTCCTGGGACATCCTGTCCCC
TCAGTTCATGTACGGCTCCAGGGCCTTCATCAAGCACCCCGCCGACATCCCCGACTACTATAAGCAGTCC
TTCCCCGAGGGCTTCAAGTGGGAGCGCGTGATGAACTTCGAGGACGGCGGCGCCGTGACCGTGACCCAGG
ACACCTCCCTGGAGGACGGCACCCTGATCTACAAGGTGAAGCTCCGCGGCACCAACTTCCCTCCTGACGG
CCCCGTAATGCAGAAGAAGACAATGGGCTGGGAAGCGTCCACCGAGCGGTTGTACCCCGAGGACGGCGTG
CTGAAGGGCGACATTAAGATGGCCCTGCGCCTGAAGGACGGTGGCCGCTACCTGGCGGACTTCAAGACCA
CCTACAAGGCCAAGAAGCCCGTGCAGATGCCCGGCGCCTACAACGTCGACCGCAAGTTGGACATCACCTC
CCACAACGAGGACTACACCGTGGTGGAACAGTACGAACGCTCCGAGGGCCGCCACTCCACCGGAGGCAGT
GGCGGTTCTTAAGCGGCCGCAAGCTTAATTAGCTGAGCTTGGACTCCTGTTGATAGATCCAGTAATGACC
TCAGAACTCCATCTGGATTTGTTCAGAACGCTCGGTTGCCGCCGGGCGTTTTTTATTGGTGAGAATCCAA
GCTAGCTTGGCGAGATTTTCAGGAGCTAAGGAAGCTAAAATGGAGAAAAAAATCACTGGATATACCACCG
TTGATATATCCCAATGGCATCGTAAAGAACATTTTGAGGCATTTCAGTCAGTTGCTCAATGTACCTATAA
CCAGACCGTTCAGCTGGATATTACGGCCTTTTTAAAGACCGTAAAGAAAAATAAGCACAAGTTTTATCCG
GCCTTTATTCACATTCTTGCCCGCCTGATGAATGCTCATCCGGAATTTCGTATGGCAATGAAAGACGGTG
AGCTGGTGATATGGGATAGTGTTCACCCTTGTTACACCGTTTTCCATGAGCAAACTGAAACGTTTTCATC
GCTCTGGAGTGAATACCACGACGATTTCCGGCAGTTTCTACACATATATTCGCAAGATGTGGCGTGTTAC
GGTGAAAACCTGGCCTATTTCCCTAAAGGGTTTATTGAGAATATGTTTTTCGTCTCAGCCAATCCCTGGG
TGAGTTTCACCAGTTTTGATTTAAACGTGGCCAATATGGACAACTTCTTCGCCCCCGTTTTCACCATGCA
TGGGCAAATATTATACGCAAGGCGACAAGGTGCTGATGCCGCTGGCGATTCAGGTTCATCATGCCGTTTG
TGATGGCTTCCATGTCGGCAGAATGCTTAATGAATTACAACAGTACTGCGATGAGTGGCAGGGCGGGGCG
TAATTTTTTTAAGGCAGTTATTGGTGCCCTTAAACGCCTGGGGTAATGACTCTCTAGCTTGAGGCATCAA
ATAAAACGAAAGGCTCAGTCGAAAGACTGGGCCTTTCGTTTTATCTGTTGTTTGTCGGTGAACGCTCTCC
TGAGTAGGACAAATCCGCCCTCTAGAGCTGCCTCGCGCGTTTCGGTGATGACGGTGAAAACCTCTGACAC
ATGCAGCTCCCGGAGACGGTCACAGCTTGTCTGTAAGCGGATGCCGGGAGCAGACAAGCCCGTCAGGGCG
CGTCAGCGGGTGTTGGCGGGTGTCGGGGCGCAGCCATGACCCAGTCACGTAGCGATAGCGGAGTGTATAC
TGGCTTAACTATGCGGCATCAGAGCAGATTGTACTGAGAGTGCACCATATGCGGTGTGAAATACCGCACA
GATGCGTAAGGAGAAAATACCGCATCAGGCGCTCTTCCGCTTCCTCGCTCACTGACTCGCTGCGCTCGGT
CGTTCGGCTGCGGCGAGCGGTATCAGCTCACTCAAAGGCGGTAATACGGTTATCCACAGAATCAGGGGAT
AACGCAGGAAAGAACATGTGAGCAAAAGGCCAGCAAAAGGCCAGGAACCGTAAAAAGGCCGCGTTGCTGG
CGTTTTTCCATAGGCTCCGCCCCCCTGACGAGCATCACAAAAATCGACGCTCAAGTCAGAGGTGGCGAAA
CCCGACAGGACTATAAAGATACCAGGCGTTTCCCCCTGGAAGCTCCCTCGTGCGCTCTCCTGTTCCGACC
CTGCCGCTTACCGGATACCTGTCCGCCTTTCTCCCTTCGGGAAGCGTGGCGCTTTCTCATAGCTCACGCT
GTAGGTATCTCAGTTCGGTGTAGGTCGTTCGCTCCAAGCTGGGCTGTGTGCACGAACCCCCCGTTCAGCC
CGACCGCTGCGCCTTATCCGGTAACTATCGTCTTGAGTCCAACCCGGTAAGACACGACTTATCGCCACTG
GCAGCAGCCACTGGTAACAGGATTAGCAGAGCGAGGTATGTAGGCGGTGCTACAGAGTTCTTGAAGTGGT
GGCCTAACTACGGCTACACTAGAAGGACAGTATTTGGTATCTGCGCTCTGCTGAAGCCAGTTACCTTCGG
AAAAAGAGTTGGTAGCTCTTGATCCGGCAAACAAACCACCGCTGGTAGCGGTGGTTTTTTTGTTTGCAAG
CAGCAGATTACGCGCAGAAAAAAAGGATCTCAAGAAGATCCTTTGATCTTTTCTACGGGGTCTGACGCTC
AGTGGAACGAAAACTCACGTTAAGGGATTTTGGTCATGAGATTATCAAAAAGGATCTTCACCTAGATCCT
TTTAAATTAAAAATGAAGTTTTAAATCAATCTAAAGTATATATGAGTAAACTTGGTCTGACAGTTACCAA
TGCTTAATCAGTGAGGCACCTATCTCAGCGATCTGTCTATTTCGTTCATCCATAGTTGCCTGACTCCCCG
TCGTGTAGATAACTACGATACGGGAGGGCTTACCATCTGGCCCCAGTGCTGCAATGATACCGCGAGACCC
ACGCTCACCGGCTCCAGATTTATCAGCAATAAACCAGCCAGCCGGAAGGGCCGAGCGCAGAAGTGGTCCT
GCAACTTTATCCGCCTCCATCCAGTCTATTAATTGTTGCCGGGAAGCTAGAGTAAGTAGTTCGCCAGTTA
ATAGTTTGCGCAACGTTGTTGCCATTGCTACAGGCATCGTGGTGTCACGCTCGTCGTTTGGTATGGCTTC
ATTCAGCTCCGGTTCCCAACGATCAAGGCGAGTTACATGATCCCCCATGTTGTGCAAAAAAGCGGTTAGC
TCCTTCGGTCCTCCGATCGTTGTCAGAAGTAAGTTGGCCGCAGTGTTATCACTCATGGTTATGGCAGCAC
TGCATAATTCTCTTACTGTCATGCCATCCGTAAGATGCTTTTCTGTGACTGGTGAGTACTCAACCAAGTC
ATTCTGAGAATAGTGTATGCGGCGACCGAGTTGCTCTTGCCCGGCGTCAATACGGGATAATACCGCGCCA
CATAGCAGAACTTTAAAAGTGCTCATCATTGGAAAACGTTCTTCGGGGCGAAAACTCTCAAGGATCTTAC
CGCTGTTGAGATCCAGTTCGATGTAACCCACTCGTGCACCCAACTGATCTTCAGCATCTTTTACTTTCAC
CAGCGTTTCTGGGTGAGCAAAAACAGGAAGGCAAAATGCCGCAAAAAAGGGAATAAGGGCGACACGGAAA
TGTTGAATACTCATACTCTTCCTTTTT
Features (pLannotate 1.2.2; 12 found; start..end, strand, type, name):
    198..242     +  promoter       T5 promoter: bacteriophage T5 promoter for E. coli RNA polymerase, with embedded lac operator
    250..266     +  protein_bind   lac operator: The lac repressor binds to the lac operator to inhibit transcription in E. coli. This inhibition can be relieved by adding lactose or isopropyl-β-D-thiogalactopyranoside (IPTG). lac repressor encoded by lacI
    303..989     +  CDS            mScarlet-2I: mScarlet-I derivative in which the N- and C-termini have been modified to reduce cytotoxicity (Valbuena et al., 2020) preserves the original mammalian codon optimization
   1022..1116    +  terminator     lambda t0 terminator: transcription terminator from phage lambda
   1131..1159    +  promoter       cat promoter (fragment): promoter of the E. coli cat gene encoding chloramphenicol acetyltransferase
   1160..1823    +  CDS            CmR (fragment): chloramphenicol acetyltransferase; cat; confers resistance to chloramphenicol
   1888..1974    +  terminator     rrnB T1 terminator: Escherichia coli rrnB; transcription terminator T1 from the E. coli rrnB gene
   1986..2027    +  CDS            rop (fragment): Rop protein, which maintains plasmids at low copy number; rop
   2129..2269    +  misc_feature   bom: basis of mobility region from pBR322
   2455..3043    -  rep_origin     ori: high-copy-number ColE1/pMB1/pBR322/pUC origin of replication
   3214..4074    -  CDS            AmpR: β-lactamase; bla; confers resistance to ampicillin, carbenicillin, and related antibiotics
   4075..92      -  promoter       AmpR promoter (across the origin): bla
