[The description below was written by a language model from this plasmid's Addgene catalogue record and pLannotate feature annotations shown in this document.]
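Description:
pQE-60NA-mScarlet-2I is a bacterial expression plasmid of about 4.1 kb, built on the pQE-60NA backbone, that produces the red fluorescent protein variant mScarlet-2I in E. coli. It replicates from a ColE1/pMB1-type origin, with an adjacent pBR322 bom region and only a short remnant of rop. The catalogue lists copy number as unknown. Selection is by ampicillin through a β-lactamase gene driven by its own promoter. The feature table also annotates fragments of a cat promoter and chloramphenicol acetyltransferase coding sequence followed by the rrnB T1 terminator. These are marked as partial, and chloramphenicol is not listed as a selection, so they should not be assumed to confer resistance.

The 687 bp mScarlet-2I open reading frame was cloned between NcoI and NotI sites downstream of a bacteriophage T5 promoter, which is recognised by the host E. coli RNA polymerase. The promoter contains an embedded lac operator and is followed by a second one, so transcription can be repressed by LacI and relieved with IPTG. The plasmid carries no annotated lacI, meaning any repressor would have to come from the host. The lambda t0 terminator ends the transcript. No affinity or epitope tag is annotated.

mScarlet-2I is a derivative of mScarlet-I in which the N- and C-termini were modified to reduce cytotoxicity, while the original mammalian codon optimisation was kept. The recorded purpose is simply to encode this less toxic variant. The plasmid therefore suits bacterial expression of the protein for characterisation or comparison with other fluorescent proteins, and can serve as a source of the coding sequence.
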