Addgene plasmid #160463: pQE-60NA-mScarlet-2I
Purpose: Encodes a variant of mScarlet-I that displays reduced cytotoxicity in bacteria
Depositing lab: Benjamin Glick. Depositing organization: University of Chicago. Publication: A photostable monomeric superfolder GFP. Valbuena FM, Fizgerald I, Strack RL, Andruska N, Smith L, Glick BS. Traffic. 2020 May 15. doi: 10.1111/tra.12737. PubMed 32415747.
Backbone
  Vector backbone: pQE-60NA
  Backbone size w/o insert (bp): 3401
  Total vector size (bp): 4088
  Vector type: Bacterial Expression
Growth in bacteria
  Bacterial resistance: Ampicillin, 100 μg/mL
  Growth temperature: 37°C
  Growth strain: DH5alpha
  Copy number: Unknown
Gene/Insert
  Gene/Insert name: mScarlet-2I
  Insert size (bp): 687
  Promoter: T5
  Cloning method: Restriction Enzyme; 5′ cloning site NcoI (unknown if destroyed); 3′ cloning site NotI (unknown if destroyed)
  Sequencing primers: 5′ TAGATTCAATTGTGAGCGGATAACAATTTC; 3′ TGAGGTCATTACTGGATCTATCAACAGGA
Terms and licenses: Academic/Nonprofit Terms; Industry Terms: Not Available to Industry
How to cite: pQE-60NA-mScarlet-2I was a gift from Benjamin Glick (Addgene plasmid # 160463 ; http://n2t.net/addgene:160463 ; RRID:Addgene_160463)
